>Addgene plasmid #191541 | MSCV-neo C-HAonly HPV16 E7 E80A/D81A | addgene full sequence | sequence record 377577 | Addgene NGS Result
AATGAAAGACCCCACCTGTAGGTTTGGCAAGCTAGCTTAAGTAACGCCATTTTGCAAGGCATGGAAAATA
CATAACTGAGAATAGAGAAGTTCAGATCAAGGTTAGGAACAGAGAGACAGCAGAATATGGGCCAAACAGG
ATATCTGTGGTAAGCAGTTCCTGCCCCGGCTCAGGGCCAAGAACAGATGGTCCCCAGATGCGGTCCCGCC
CTCAGCAGTTTCTAGAGAACCATCAGATGTTTCCAGGGTGCCCCAAGGACCTGAAATGACCCTGTGCCTT
ATTTGAACTAACCAATCAGTTCGCTTCTCGCTTCTGTTCGCGCGCTTCTGCTCCCCGAGCTCAATAAAAG
AGCCCACAACCCCTCACTCGGCGCGCCAGTCCTCCGATAGACTGCGTCGCCCGGGTACCCGTATTCCCAA
TAAAGCCTCTTGCTGTTTGCATCCGAATCGTGGACTCGCTGATCCTTGGGAGGGTCTCCTCAGATTGATT
GACTGCCCACCTCGGGGGTCTTTCATTTGGAGGTTCCACCGAGATTTGGAGACCCCTGCCCAGGGACCAC
CGACCCCCCCGCCGGGAGGTAAGCTGGCCAGCGGTCGTTTCGTGTCTGTCTCTGTCTTTGTGCGTGTTTG
TGCCGGCATCTAATGTTTGCGCCTGCGTCTGTACTAGTTAGCTAACTAGCTCTGTATCTGGCGGACCCGT
GGTGGAACTGACGAGTTCTGAACACCCGGCCGCAACCCTGGGAGACGTCCCAGGGACTTTGGGGGCCGTT
TTTGTGGCCCGACCTGAGGAAGGGAGTCGATGTGGAATCCGACCCCGTCAGGATATGTGGTTCTGGTAGG
AGACGAGAACCTAAAACAGTTCCCGCCTCCGTCTGAATTTTTGCTTTCGGTTTGGAACCGAAGCCGCGCG
TCTTGTCTGCTGCAGCGCTGCAGCATCGTTCTGTGTTGTCTCTGTCTGACTGTGTTTCTGTATTTGTCTG
AAAATTAGGGCCAGACTGTTACCACTCCCTTAAGTTTGACCTTAGGTCACTGGAAAGATGTCGAGCGGAT
CGCTCACAACCAGTCGGTAGATGTCAAGAAGAGACGTTGGGTTACCTTCTGCTCTGCAGAATGGCCAACC
TTTAACGTCGGATGGCCGCGAGACGGCACCTTTAACCGAGACCTCATCACCCAGGTTAAGATCAAGGTCT
TTTCACCTGGCCCGCATGGACACCCAGACCAGGTCCCCTACATCGTGACCTGGGAAGCCTTGGCTTTTGA
CCCCCCTCCCTGGGTCAAGCCCTTTGTACACCCTAAGCCTCCGCCTCCTCTTCCTCCATCCGCCCCGTCT
CTCCCCCTTGAACCTCCTCGTTCGACCCCGCCTCGATCCTCCCTTTATCCAGCCCTCACTCCTTCTCTAG
GCGCCGGAATTAGATCTAATACGACTCACTATAGGGAGACCCAAGCTGGCTAGTTAAGCTATCAACAAGT
TTGTACAAAAAAGTTGGCACCATGCATGGAGATACACCTACATTGCATGAATATATGTTAGATTTGCAAC
CAGAGACAACTGATCTCTACTGTTATGAGCAATTAAATGACAGCTCAGAGGAGGAGGATGAAATAGATGG
TCCAGCTGGACAAGCAGAACCGGACAGAGCCCATTACAATATTGTAACCTTTTGTTGCAAGTGTGACTCT
ACGCTTCGGTTGTGCGTACAAAGCACACACGTAGACATTCGTACTTTGGCAGCCCTGTTAATGGGCACAC
TAGGAATTGTGTGCCCCATCTGTTCTCAGAAACCACCAACTTTCTTGTACAAAGTGGTTGATCTAGAGGG
CCCGCGGTTCGAACTCGAGTCGGCCGCTGGAGGATACCCCTACGACGTGCCCGACTACGCCTAGAATTCT
ACCGGGTAGGGGAGGCGCTTTTCCCAAGGCAGTCTGGAGCATGCGCTTTAGCAGCCCCGCTGGGCACTTG
GCGCTACACAAGTGGCCTCTGGCCTCGCACACATTCCACATCCACCGGTAGGCGCCAACCGGCTCCGTTC
TTTGGTGGCCCCTTCGCGCCACCTTCTACTCCTCCCCTAGTCAGGAAGTTCCCCCCCGCCCCGCAGCTCG
CGTCGTGCAGGACGTGACAAATGGAAGTAGCACGTCTCACTAGTCTCGTGCAGATGGACAGCACCGCTGA
GCAATGGAAGCGGGTAGGCCTTTGGGGCAGCGGCCAATAGCAGCTTTGCTCCTTCGCTTTCTGGGCTCAG
AGGCTGGGAAGGGGTGGGTCCGGGGGCGGGCTCAGGGGCGGGCTCAGGGGCGGGGCGGGCGCCCGAAGGT
CCTCCGGAGGCCCGGCATTCTGCACGCTTCAAAAGCGCACGTCTGCCGCGCTGTTCTCCTCTTCCTCATC
TCCGGGCCTTTCGACCTGCAGCCCAAGCTTACCATGATTGAACAAGATGGATTGCACGCAGGTTCTCCGG
CCGCTTGGGTGGAGAGGCTATTCGGCTATGACTGGGCACAACAGACAATCGGCTGCTCTGATGCCGCCGT
GTTCCGGCTGTCAGCGCAGGGGCGCCCGGTTCTTTTTGTCAAGACCGACCTGTCCGGTGCCCTGAATGAA
CTGCAAGACGAGGCAGCGCGGCTATCGTGGCTGGCCACGACGGGCGTTCCTTGCGCAGCTGTGCTCGACG
TTGTCACTGAAGCGGGAAGGGACTGGCTGCTATTGGGCGAAGTGCCGGGGCAGGATCTCCTGTCATCTCA
CCTTGCTCCTGCCGAGAAAGTATCCATCATGGCTGATGCAATGCGGCGGCTGCATACGCTTGATCCGGCT
ACCTGCCCATTCGACCACCAAGCGAAACATCGCATCGAGCGAGCACGTACTCGGATGGAAGCCGGTCTTG
TCGATCAGGATGATCTGGACGAAGAGCATCAGGGGCTCGCGCCAGCCGAACTGTTCGCCAGGCTCAAGGC
GAGCATGCCCGACGGCGAGGATCTCGTCGTGACCCATGGCGATGCCTGCTTGCCGAATATCATGGTGGAA
AATGGCCGCTTTTCTGGATTCATCGACTGTGGCCGGCTGGGTGTGGCGGACCGCTATCAGGACATAGCGT
TGGCTACCCGTGATATTGCTGAAGAGCTTGGCGGCGAATGGGCTGACCGCTTCCTCGTGCTTTACGGTAT
CGCCGCTCCCGATTCGCAGCGCATCGCCTTCTATCGCCTTCTTGACGAGTTCTTCTGACGCCCGACCGAA
AGGAGCGCACGACCCCATGCATCGATAAAATAAAAGATTTTATTTAGTCTCCAGAAAAAGGGGGGAATGA
AAGACCCCACCTGTAGGTTTGGCAAGCTAGCTTAAGTAACGCCATTTTGCAAGGCATGGAAAATACATAA
CTGAGAATAGAGAAGTTCAGATCAAGGTTAGGAACAGAGAGACAGCAGAATATGGGCCAAACAGGATATC
TGTGGTAAGCAGTTCCTGCCCCGGCTCAGGGCCAAGAACAGATGGTCCCCAGATGCGGTCCCGCCCTCAG
CAGTTTCTAGAGAACCATCAGATGTTTCCAGGGTGCCCCAAGGACCTGAAATGACCCTGTGCCTTATTTG
AACTAACCAATCAGTTCGCTTCTCGCTTCTGTTCGCGCGCTTCTGCTCCCCGAGCTCAATAAAAGAGCCC
ACAACCCCTCACTCGGCGCGCCAGTCCTCCGATAGACTGCGTCGCCCGGGTACCCGTGTATCCAATAAAC
CCTCTTGCAGTTGCATCCGACTTGTGGTCTCGCTGTTCCTTGGGAGGGTCTCCTCTGAGTGATTGACTAC
CCGTCAGCGGGGGTCTTTCATGGGTAACAGTTTCTTGAAGTTGGAGAACAACATTCTGAGGGTAGGAGTC
GAATATTAAGTAATCCTGACTCAATTAGCCACTGTTTTGAATCCACATACTCCAATACTCCTGAAATAGT
TCATTATGGACAGCGCAGAAAGAGCTGGGGAGAATTGTGAAATTGTTATCCGCTCACAATTCCACACAAC
ATACGAGCCGGAAGCATAAAGTGTAAAGCCTGGGGTGCCTAATGAGTGAGCTAACTCACATTAATTGCGT
TGCGCTCACTGCCCGCTTTCCAGTCGGGAAACCTGTCGTGCCAGCTGCATTAATGAATCGGCCAACGCGC
GGGGAGAGGCGGTTTGCGTATTGGGCGCTCTTCCGCTTCCTCGCTCACTGACTCGCTGCGCTCGGTCGTT
CGGCTGCGGCGAGCGGTATCAGCTCACTCAAAGGCGGTAATACGGTTATCCACAGAATCAGGGGATAACG
CAGGAAAGAACATGTGAGCAAAAGGCCAGCAAAAGGCCAGGAACCGTAAAAAGGCCGCGTTGCTGGCGTT
TTTCCATAGGCTCCGCCCCCCTGACGAGCATCACAAAAATCGACGCTCAAGTCAGAGGTGGCGAAACCCG
ACAGGACTATAAAGATACCAGGCGTTTCCCCTTGGAAGCTCCCTCGTGCGCTCTCCTGTTCCGACCCTGC
CGCTTACCGGATACCTGTCCGCCTTTCTCCCTTCGGGAAGCGTGGCGCTTTCTCATAGCTCACGCTGTAG
GTATCTCAGTTCGGTGTAGGTCGTTCGCTCCAAGCTGGGCTGTGTGCACGAACCCCCCGTTCAGCCCGAC
CGCTGCGCCTTATCCGGTAACTATCGTCTTGAGTCCAACCCGGTAAGACACGACTTATCGCCACTGGCAG
CAGCCACTGGTAACAGGATTAGCAGAGCGAGGTATGTAGGCGGTGCTACAGAGTTCTTGAAGTGGTGGCC
TAACTACGGCTACACTAGAAGAACAGTATTTGGTATCTGCGCTCTGCTGAAGCCAGTTACCTTCGGAAAA
AGAGTTGGTAGCTCTTGATCCGGCAAACAAACCACCGCTGGTAGCGGTGGTTTTTTTGTTTGCAAGCAGC
AGATTACGCGCAGAAAAAAAGGATCTCAAGAAGATCCTTTGATCTTTTCTACGGGGTCTGACGCTCAGTG
GAACGAAAACTCACGTTAAGGGATTTTGGTCATGAGATTATCAAAAAGGATCTTCACCTAGATCCTTTTA
AATTAAAAATGAAGTTTTAAATCAATCTAAAGTATATATGAGTAAACTTGGTCTGACAGTTACCAATGCT
TAATCAGTGAGGCACCTATCTCAGCGATCTGTCTATTTCGTTCATCCATAGTTGCCTGACTCCCCGTCGT
GTAGATAACTACGATACGGGAGGGCTTACCATCTGGCCCCAGTGCTGCAATGATACCGCGAGACCCACGC
TCACCGGCTCCAGATTTATCAGCAATAAACCAGCCAGCCGGAAGGGCCGAGCGCAGAAGTGGTCCTGCAA
CTTTATCCGCCTCCATCCAGTCTATTAATTGTTGCCGGGAAGCTAGAGTAAGTAGTTCGCCAGTTAATAG
TTTGCGCAACGTTGTTGCCATTGCTACAGGCATCGTGGTGTCACGCTCGTCGTTTGGTATGGCTTCATTC
AGCTCCGGTTCCCAACGATCAAGGCGAGTTACATGATCCCCCATGTTGTGCAAAAAAGCGGTTAGCTCCT
TCGGTCCTCCGATCGTTGTCAGAAGTAAGTTGGCCGCAGTGTTATCACTCATGGTTATGGCAGCACTGCA
TAATTCTCTTACTGTCATGCCATCCGTAAGATGCTTTTCTGTGACTGGTGAGTACTCAACCAAGTCATTC
TGAGAATAGTGTATGCGGCGACCGAGTTGCTCTTGCCCGGCGTCAATACGGGATAATACCGCGCCACATA
GCAGAACTTTAAAAGTGCTCATCATTGGAAAACGTTCTTCGGGGCGAAAACTCTCAAGGATCTTACCGCT
GTTGAGATCCAGTTCGATGTAACCCACTCGTGCACCCAACTGATCTTCAGCATCTTTTACTTTCACCAGC
GTTTCTGGGTGAGCAAAAACAGGAAGGCAAAATGCCGCAAAAAAGGGAATAAGGGCGACACGGAAATGTT
GAATACTCATACTCTTCCTTTTTCAATATTATTGAAGCATTTATCAGGGTTATTGTCTCATGAGCGGATA
CATATTTGAATGTATTTAGAAAAATAAACAAATAGGGGTTCCGCGCACATTTCCCCGAAAAGTGCCACCT
GACGTCTAAGAAACCATTATTATCATGACATTAACCTATAAAAATAGGCGTATCACGAGGCCCTTTCGTC
TCGCGCGTTTCGGTGATGACGGTGAAAACCTCTGACACATGCAGCTCCCGGAGACGGTCACAGCTTGTCT
GTAAGCGGATGCCGGGAGCAGACAAGCCCGTCAGGGCGCGTCAGCGGGTGTTGGCGGGTGTCGGGGCTGG
CTTAACTATGCGGCATCAGAGCAGATTGTACTGAGAGTGCACCATATGCGGTGTGAAATACCGCACAGAT
GCGTAAGGAGAAAATACCGCATCAGGCGCCATTCGCCATTCAGGCTGCGCAACTGTTGGGAAGGGCGATC
GGTGCGGGCCTCTTCGCTATTACGCCAGCTGGCGAAAGGGGGATGTGCTGCAAGGCGATTAAGTTGGGTA
ACGCCAGGGTTTTCCCAGTCACGACGTTGTAAAACGACGGCGCAAGGAATGGTGCATGCAAGGAGATGGC
GCCCAACAGTCCCCCGGCCACGGGGCCTGCCACCATACCCACGCCGAAACAAGCGCTCATGAGCCCGAAG
TGGCGAGCCCGATCTTCCCCATCGGTGATGTCGGCGATATAGGCGCCAGCAACCGCACCTGTGGCGCCGG
TGATGCCGGCCACGATGCGTCCGGCGTAGAGGCGATTAGTCCAATTTGTTAAAGACAGGATATCAGTGGT
CCAGGCTCTAGTTTTGACTCAACAATATCACCAGCTGAAGCCTATAGAGTACGAGCCATAGATAAAATAA
AAGATTTTATTTAGTCTCCAGAAAAAGGGGGG
Features (pLannotate 1.2.2; 22 found; start..end, strand, type, name):
      1..517     +  LTR            5' LTR: 5' long terminal repeat from murine embryonic stem cell virus
    581..922     +  misc_feature   MESV Ψ: packaging signal of murine embryonic stem cell virus
    989..1405    +  CDS            gag (truncated): truncated Moloney murine leukemia virus (MMLV) gag gene lacking the start codon
   1417..1435    +  promoter       T7 promoter: promoter for bacteriophage T7 RNA polymerase
   1466..1483    +  protein_bind   attB1 (fragment): mutant version of attB; core recombination site for the Gateway® BP reaction BP Clonase™
   1492..1785    +  CDS            E7: VE7_HPV16 - Experimental evidence at protein level: Swiss-Prot protein existence level 1. Plays a role in viral genome replication by driving entry of quiescent cells into the cell cycle. Stimulation of progression from G1 to S phase allows the virus to efficiently use the cellular DNA replicating machinery to achieve viral genome replication. E7 protein has both transforming and trans-activating activities. Induces the disassembly of the E2F1 transcription factor from RB1, with subsequent transcriptional activation of E2F1-regulated S-phase genes. Interferes with host histone deacetylation me
   1790..1807    -  protein_bind   attB2 (fragment): mutant version of attB; core recombination site for the Gateway® BP reaction BP Clonase™
   1894..2393    +  promoter       PGK promoter: mouse phosphoglycerate kinase 1 promoter
   2414..3208    +  CDS            NeoR/KanR: aminoglycoside phosphotransferase from Tn5; aph(3')-II (or nptII); confers resistance to neomycin, kanamycin, and G418 (Geneticin®)
   3287..3801    +  LTR            3' LTR: 3' long terminal repeat from murine embryonic stem cell virus
   3963..3979    -  protein_bind   lac operator: The lac repressor binds to the lac operator to inhibit transcription in E. coli. This inhibition can be relieved by adding lactose or isopropyl-β-D-thiogalactopyranoside (IPTG). lac repressor encoded by lacI
   3987..4017    -  promoter       lac promoter: promoter for the E. coli lac operon
   4032..4053    -  protein_bind   CAP binding site: CAP binding activates transcription in the presence of cAMP. E. coli catabolite activator protein
   4066..4158    -  CDS            lacI (fragment): lac repressor; lacI; The lac repressor binds to the lac operator to inhibit transcription in E. coli. This inhibition can be relieved by adding lactose or isopropyl-β-D-thiogalactopyranoside (IPTG).
   4341..4929    -  rep_origin     ori: high-copy-number ColE1/pMB1/pBR322/pUC origin of replication
   5100..5960    -  CDS            AmpR: β-lactamase; bla; confers resistance to ampicillin, carbenicillin, and related antibiotics
   5961..6065    -  promoter       AmpR promoter: bla
   6160..6195    +  CDS            rop (fragment): Rop protein, which maintains plasmids at low copy number; rop
   6297..6396    +  misc_feature   bom (fragment): basis of mobility region from pBR322
   6402..6551    -  CDS            lacZα (fragment): LacZα fragment of β-galactosidase; lacZ fragment
   6551..6752    -  CDS            TcR (fragment): tetracycline efflux protein; tet; confers resistance to tetracycline
   6753..6851    +  CDS            env (fragment): murine leukemia virus gPr80 envelope polyprotein precursor; env; proteolytically cleaved into gp70SU and p15TM subunits
