[The description below was written by a language model from this plasmid's Addgene catalogue record and pLannotate feature annotations shown in this document.]
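Description:
MSCV-neo C-HAonly HPV16 E7 E80A/D81A is a gammaretroviral expression vector built on the murine stem cell virus (MSCV) backbone and made by Gateway recombination into the MSCV-neo C-HAonly destination vector. In bacteria it is maintained through a high-copy ColE1/pUC-type origin and selected with ampicillin via β-lactamase. The plasmid backbone also carries nonfunctional remnants of lac, rop, bom, tetracycline-resistance and env sequences. The proviral portion is bounded by 5' and 3' long terminal repeats from murine embryonic stem cell virus. It includes the Ψ packaging signal and a truncated, start-codon-less gag segment, which together allow the transcript to be packaged into retroviral particles when the viral proteins are supplied in trans by packaging cells.

The payload is the human papillomavirus 16 E7 oncoprotein carrying the alanine substitutions E80A and D81A, flanked by attB1 and attB2 sites left by the Gateway reaction. According to the catalogue entry it is fused at its C terminus to an HA epitope tag, although the tag itself is not annotated in the feature table. No separate mammalian promoter lies upstream of E7, so its expression is presumably driven from the 5' LTR. A short T7 promoter also precedes the insert. Downstream, a mouse PGK promoter drives the neomycin phosphotransferase gene, allowing G418 selection of transduced cells.

The stated purpose is protein expression of this E7 mutant. The associated publication concerns the contribution of ZER1 to the carcinogenic activity of high-risk HPV E7 proteins, but the record does not state what the E80A/D81A substitutions do.
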