Addgene plasmid #191541: MSCV-neo C-HAonly HPV16 E7 E80A/D81A
Purpose: Protein expression of HPV16 E7 E80A/D81A
Depositing lab: Elizabeth White. Depositing organization: University of Pennsylvania. Publication: ZER1 Contributes to the Carcinogenic Activity of High-Risk HPV E7 Proteins. Nouel J, White EA. mBio. 2022 Nov 8:e0203322. doi: 10.1128/mbio.02033-22. PubMed 36346242.
Backbone
  Vector backbone: MSCV-neo C-HAonly GAW
  Vector type: Retroviral
  Selectable markers: Neomycin (select with G418)
Growth in bacteria
  Bacterial resistance: Ampicillin, 100 μg/mL
  Growth temperature: 37°C
  Growth strain: NEB Stable
  Copy number: High Copy
Gene/Insert
  Gene/Insert name: HPV16 E7
  Species: Virus
  Mutation: E80A, D81A
  Tag / fusion protein: HA (C terminal on insert)
  Cloning method: Gateway Cloning
Terms and licenses: Academic/Nonprofit Terms; Industry Terms: Not Available to Industry
Depositor comments: Please visit https://www.biorxiv.org/content/10.1101/2022.07.18.500567v1 for bioRxiv preprint.
How to cite: MSCV-neo C-HAonly HPV16 E7 E80A/D81A was a gift from Elizabeth White (Addgene plasmid # 191541 ; http://n2t.net/addgene:191541 ; RRID:Addgene_191541)
