>Addgene plasmid #191541 | MSCV-neo C-HAonly HPV16 E7 E80A/D81A | depositor partial sequence | sequence record 371347 | Partial sequence
GCASKAWCCTCCTTTTATCAGCCCTCACTCCTTCTCTAGGCGCCGGAATTAGATCTAATACGACTCACTA
TAGGGAGACCCAAGCTGGCTAGTTAAGCTATCAACAAGTTTGTACAAAAAAGTTGGCACCATGCATGGAG
ATACACCTACATTGCATGAATATATGTTAGATTTGCAACCAGAGACAACTGATCTCTACTGTTATGAGCA
ATTAAATGACAGCTCAGAGGAGGAGGATGAAATAGATGGTCCAGCTGGACAAGCAGAACCGGACAGAGCC
CATTACAATATTGTAACCTTTTGTTGCAAGTGTGACTCTACGCTTCGGTTGTGCGTACAAAGCACACACG
TAGACATTCGTACTTTGGCAGCCCTGTTAATGGGCACACTAGGAATTGTGTGCCCCATCTGTTCTCAGAA
ACCACCAACTTTCTTGTACAAAGTGGTTGATCTAGAGGGCCCGCGGTTCGAACTCGAGTCGGCCGCTGGA
GGATACCCCTACGACGTGCCCGACTACGCCTAGAATTCTACCGGGTAGGGGAGGCGCTTTTCCCAAGGCA
GTCTGGAGCATGCGCTTTAGCAGCCCCGCTGGGCACTTGGCGCTACACAAGTGGCCTCTGGCCTCGCACA
CATTCCACATCCACCGGTAGGCGCCAACCGGCTCCGTTCTTTGGTGGCCCCTTCGCGCCACCTTCTACTC
CTCCCCTAGTCAGGAAGTTCCCCCCCGCCCCGCAGCTCGCGTCGTGCAGGACGTGACAAATGGAAGTAGC
ACGTCTCACTAGTCTCGTGCAGATGGACAGCACCGCTGAGCAATGGAAGCGGGTAGGCCTTTGGGGCAGC
GGCCAATAGCAGCTTTGCTCCTTCGCTTTCTGGGCTCAGAGGCTGGGAAGGGGTGGGTCCGGGGGCGGGC
TCACGGGCGGGCTCACGGGCGGGGCGGGCGCCCGAAAGTCCTCCGGAGGCCCGGCATTCTGCACGCTTCA
AAAGCGCACGTCTGCCGCGCTGTTCTCTCTTCCTCATCTCGGGCCTTTCGACCTGCAGCCAGCTTACCAT
GATTGAACAGATGAATGCACGCAGATTCCTCCCGACCGCTTGGGATGGAGAAGGGGCT
